>Addgene plasmid #232741 | p413 TEF NAPstar4 | addgene full sequence | sequence record 464311 | Addgene NGS Result
GACGAAAGGGCCTCGTGATACGCCTATTTTTATAGGTTAATGTCATGATAATAATGGTTTCTTAGGGTCC
TTTTCATCACGTGCTATAAAAATAATTATAATTTAAATTTTTTAATATAAATATATAAATTAAAAATAGA
AAGTAAAAAAAGAAATTAAAGAAAAAATAGTTTTTGTTTTCCGAAGATGTAAAAGACTCTAGGGGGATCG
CCAACAAATACTACCTTTTATCTTGCTCTTCCTGCTCTCAGGTATTAATGCCGAATTGTTTCATCTTGTC
TGTGTAGAAGACCACACACGAAAATCCTGTGATTTTACATTTTACTTATCGTTAATCGAATGTATATCTA
TTTAATCTGCTTTTCTTGTCTAATAAATATATATGTAAAGTACGCTTTTTGTTGAAATTTTTTAAACCTT
TGTTTATTTTTTTTTCTTCATTCCGTAACTCTTCTACCTTCTTTATTTACTTTCTAAAATCCAAATACAA
AACATAAAAATAAATAAACACAGAGTAAATTCCCAAATTATTCCATCATTAAAAGATACGAGGCGCGTGT
AAGTTACAGGCAAGCGATCCGTCAGGTGGCACTTTTCGGGGAAATGTGCGCGGAACCCCTATTTGTTTAT
TTTTCTAAATACATTCAAATATGTATCCGCTCATGAGACAATAACCCTGATAAATGCTTCAATAATATTG
AAAAAGGAAGAGTATGAGTATTCAACATTTCCGTGTCGCCCTTATTCCCTTTTTTGCGGCATTTTGCCTT
CCTGTTTTTGCTCACCCAGAAACGCTGGTGAAAGTAAAAGATGCTGAAGATCAGTTGGGTGCACGAGTGG
GTTACATCGAACTGGATCTCAACAGCGGTAAGATCCTTGAGAGTTTTCGCCCCGAAGAACGTTTTCCAAT
GATGAGCACTTTTAAAGTTCTGCTATGTGGCGCGGTATTATCCCGTATTGACGCCGGGCAAGAGCAACTC
GGTCGCCGCATACACTATTCTCAGAATGACTTGGTTGAGTACTCACCAGTCACAGAAAAGCATCTTACGG
ATGGCATGACAGTAAGAGAATTATGCAGTGCTGCCATAACCATGAGTGATAACACTGCGGCCAACTTACT
TCTGACAACGATCGGAGGACCGAAGGAGCTAACCGCTTTTTTGCACAACATGGGGGATCATGTAACTCGC
CTTGATCGTTGGGAACCGGAGCTGAATGAAGCCATACCAAACGACGAGCGTGACACCACGATGCCTGTAG
CAATGGCAACAACGTTGCGCAAACTATTAACTGGCGAACTACTTACTCTAGCTTCCCGGCAACAATTAAT
AGACTGGATGGAGGCGGATAAAGTTGCAGGACCACTTCTGCGCTCGGCCCTTCCGGCTGGCTGGTTTATT
GCTGATAAATCTGGAGCCGGTGAGCGTGGGTCTCGCGGTATCATTGCAGCACTGGGGCCAGATGGTAAGC
CCTCCCGTATCGTAGTTATCTACACGACGGGGAGTCAGGCAACTATGGATGAACGAAATAGACAGATCGC
TGAGATAGGTGCCTCACTGATTAAGCATTGGTAACTGTCAGACCAAGTTTACTCATATATACTTTAGATT
GATTTAAAACTTCATTTTTAATTTAAAAGGATCTAGGTGAAGATCCTTTTTGATAATCTCATGACCAAAA
TCCCTTAACGTGAGTTTTCGTTCCACTGAGCGTCAGACCCCGTAGAAAAGATCAAAGGATCTTCTTGAGA
TCCTTTTTTTCTGCGCGTAATCTGCTGCTTGCAAACAAAAAAACCACCGCTACCAGCGGTGGTTTGTTTG
CCGGATCAAGAGCTACCAACTCTTTTTCCGAAGGTAACTGGCTTCAGCAGAGCGCAGATACCAAATACTG
TTCTTCTAGTGTAGCCGTAGTTAGGCCACCACTTCAAGAACTCTGTAGCACCGCCTACATACCTCGCTCT
GCTAATCCTGTTACCAGTGGCTGCTGCCAGTGGCGATAAGTCGTGTCTTACCGGGTTGGACTCAAGACGA
TAGTTACCGGATAAGGCGCAGCGGTCGGGCTGAACGGGGGGTTCGTGCACACAGCCCAGCTTGGAGCGAA
CGACCTACACCGAACTGAGATACCTACAGCGTGAGCTATGAGAAAGCGCCACGCTTCCCGAAGGGAGAAA
GGCGGACAGGTATCCGGTAAGCGGCAGGGTCGGAACAGGAGAGCGCACGAGGGAGCTTCCAGGGGGAAAC
GCCTGGTATCTTTATAGTCCTGTCGGGTTTCGCCACCTCTGACTTGAGCGTCGATTTTTGTGATGCTCGT
CAGGGGGGCGGAGCCTATGGAAAAACGCCAGCAACGCGGCCTTTTTACGGTTCCTGGCCTTTTGCTGGCC
TTTTGCTCACATGTTCTTTCCTGCGTTATCCCCTGATTCTGTGGATAACCGTATTACCGCCTTTGAGTGA
GCTGATACCGCTCGCCGCAGCCGAACGACCGAGCGCAGCGAGTCAGTGAGCGAGGAAGCGGAAGAGCGCC
CAATACGCAAACCGCCTCTCCCCGCGCGTTGGCCGATTCATTAATGCAGCTGGCACGACAGGTTTCCCGA
CTGGAAAGCGGGCAGTGAGCGCAACGCAATTAATGTGAGTTAGCTCACTCATTAGGCACCCCAGGCTTTA
CACTTTATGCTTCCGGCTCGTATGTTGTGTGGAATTGTGAGCGGATAACAATTTCACACAGGAAACAGCT
ATGACCATGATTACGCCAAGCGCGCAATTAACCCTCACTAAAGGGAACAAAAGCTGGAGCTCATAGCTTC
AAAATGTTTCTACTCCTTTTTTACTCTTCCAGATTTTCTCGGACTCCGCGCATCGCCGTACCACTTCAAA
ACACCCAAGCACAGCATACTAAATTTCCCCTCTTTCTTCCTCTAGGGTGTCGTTAATTACCCGTACTAAA
GGTTTGGAAAAGAAAAAAGAGACCGCCTCGTTTCTTTTTCTTCGTCGAAAAAGGCAATAAAAATTTTTAT
CACGTTTCTTTTTCTTGAAAATTTTTTTTTTGATTTTTTTCTCTTTCGATGACCTCCCATTGATATTTAA
GTTAATAAACGGTCTTCAATTTCTCAAGTTTCAGTTTCATTTTTCTTGTTCTATTACAACTTTTTTTACT
TCTTGCTCATTAGAAAGAAAGCATAGCAATCTAATCTAAGTTTTCTAGAACCATGGGATCCAAAGTACCA
GAAGCCGCTATTTCCAGATTGATAACATATTTGAGAATTTTAGAAGAATTAGAAGCACAAGGTGTCCACA
GAACCGCTTCTGAACAATTGGGTGAATTAGCTCAAGTTACAGCATTCCAAGTTGATAAAGATTTGTCATA
CTTTGGTTCTTACGGTACTGATGGTGTTGGTTACACAGTTCCAGTTTTGAAGAGAGAATTGAGACATATC
TTGGGTTTAAACAGAAAGTGGGGTTTATGTATCGTTGGTATGGGTGACTTAGGTTCTGCTTTGGCAGATT
GGCCAGGTTTTGGTGAATCATTTGAATTGAGAGGTTTCTTTTCAAGATCAGCTCAAAAAGTTGGTAGACC
AGTTAGAGGTGGTGTTATTGAACATGTTGATTTGTTGCCACAAAGAGTTCCAGGTAGAATTGAAATTGCT
TTGTTAACTGTTCCAAGAGAAGCTGCACAAAAAGCTGCAGATTTGTTAGTTGCTGCAGGTATTAAAGGTA
TTTTAAACTTCGCACCAGTTGTTTTGGAAGTTCCAAAAGAAGTTGCTGTTGAAAACGTTGATATTTTGGC
AGGTTTAACTAGATTGTCTTTTGCTATCTTGAATCCAACATGGTCAGCTGCAGGTGGTCATGGTTTTACT
GCTCATAACGTTTACATCATGGCAGATAAGCAAAAGAATGGTATTAAAGCTAACTTCAAGATCAGACATA
ATATTGAAGATGGTGGTGTTCAATTGGCAGATCATTACCAACAAAACACTCCAATTGGTGACGGTCCAGT
TTTGTTACCAGATAACCATTACTTATCTATCCAATCAAAATTGTCTAAAGATCCAAACGAAAAGAGAGAT
CATATGGTTTTGTTAGAATTTGTTACTGCTGCAGGTATCACACATGGTATGGATGAATTATACAAAGGTG
GTACAGGTGGTTCAATGGTTTCTAAAGGTGAAGAATTGTTTACTGGTGTTGTTCCAATTTTAGTTGAATT
GGATGGTGACGTTAATGGTCATAAATTTTCTGTTTCAGGTGAAGGTGAAGGTGACGCTACTTACGGTAAA
TTGACATTGAAGTTTATTTGTACTACTGGTAAATTACCAGTTCCTTGGCCAACATTGGTTACTACATTTT
CTTACGGTGTTATGGTTTTTGCTAGATACCCAGATCATATGAAGCAACATGATTTCTTTAAGTCAGCAAT
GCCAGAAGGTTACGTTCAAGAAAGAACTATTTTCTTTAAAGATGATGGTAACTACAAGACAAGAGCTGAG
GTTAAGTTCGAAGGTGACACTTTAGTTAACAGAATCGAATTGAAAGGTATCGATTTCAAAGAAGATGGTA
ACATCTTAGGTCACAAATTGGAATATAATACAAAAGTTCCAGAAGCTGCTATTTCAAGATTGATCACTTA
CTTAAGAATTTTGGAAGAATTAGAAGCTCAAGGTGTTCATAGAACAGCATCAGAACAATTAGGTGAATTA
GCTCAAGTCACTGCATTCCAAGTTGATGAAGATTTGTCATACTTCGGTTCTTATGGTACTGACGGTGTCG
GTTATACAGTTCCAGTCTTAAAAAGAGAATTGAGACACATTTTAGGTTTAAATAGAAAATGGGGTTTATG
CATTGTCGGCATGGGTGACTTAGGTTCTGCTTTGGCAGACTGGCCTGGTTTCGGCGAATCATTTGAATTG
CGTGGTTTCTTTTCAAGATCAGCGCAAAAGGTCGGTAGACCAGTTAGAGGTGGTGTTATTGAGCACGTTG
ATTTGTTACCTCAGAGAGTTCCAGGCAGAATCGAAATCGCTTTGTTAACAGTTCCAAGAGAAGCCGCTCA
AAAGGCCGCAGATTTGTTAGTTGCCGCTGGTATTAAAGGTATTTTAAATTTCGCTCCTGTCGTTTTGGAA
GTTCCAAAAGAAGTTGCGGTTGAAAACGTTGATTTCTTGGCTGGTTTAACAAGATTGTCTTTTGCAATCT
TGAACCCAAAGTGGAGAGAAGAAATGATGGGTTCAGGTACTGGTGGTAATGCTTCAGATGGTGGTGGTTC
TGGTGGTATGGTTTCAAAGGGTGAAGAAGATAACATGGCAATTATTAAGGAGTTTATGAGATTCAAAGTT
CATATGGAAGGTTCTGTTAACGGTCATGAATTTGAAATCGAAGGTGAAGGTGAAGGTAGACCATATGAAG
GTACTCAAACAGCTAAATTGAAGGTTACTAAAGGTGGTCCATTACCATTTGCATGGGATATTTTGTCTCC
ACAATTCATGTACGGTTCAAAAGCATATGTTAAGCATCCAGCAGATATTCCAGATTACTTGAAATTATCT
TTTCCTGAAGGTTTTAAATGGGAAAGAGTTATGAACTTCGAAGATGGTGGTGTTGTTACTGTTACACAAG
ATTCTTCATTACAAGATGGCGAGTTTATATATAAGGTTAAATTGAGAGGTACAAATTTTCCATCAGATGG
TCCAGTTATGCAAAAGAAAACTATGGGTTGGGAAGCATCTTCTGAAAGAATGTACCCAGAAGATGGTGCA
TTGAAGGGTGAAATTAAACAAAGATTGAAATTGAAGGATGGTGGTCATTACGATGCTGAAGTTAAGACTA
CATACAAGGCTAAGAAACCAGTTCAATTACCAGGTGCTTACAACGTTAACATCAAATTGGATATTACTTC
TCATAACGAAGATTACACAATTGTTGAACAATATGAAAGAGCCGAAGGTAGACACTCAACAGGTGGTATG
GATGAATTGTATAAGTAACTCGAGTCATGTAATTAGTTATGTCACGCTTACATTCACGCCCTCCCCCCAC
ATCCGCTCTAACCGAAAAGGAAGGAGTTAGACAACCTGAAGTCTAGGTCCCTATTTATTTTTTTATAGTT
ATGTTAGTATTAAGAACGTTATTTATATTTCAAATTTTTCTTTTTTTTCTGTACAGACGCGTGTACGCAT
GTAACATTATACTGAAAACCTTGCTTGAGAAGGTTTTGGGACGCTCGAAGGCTTTAATTTGCGGCCGGTA
CCCAATTCGCCCTATAGTGAGTCGTATTACGCGCGCTCACTGGCCGTCGTTTTACAACGTCGTGACTGGG
AAAACCCTGGCGTTACCCAACTTAATCGCCTTGCAGCACATCCCCCTTTCGCCAGCTGGCGTAATAGCGA
AGAGGCCCGCACCGATCGCCCTTCCCAACAGTTGCGCAGCCTGAATGGCGAATGG
[124 nt withheld, positions 6426-6549]
C
[91 nt withheld, positions 6551-6641]
A
[49 nt withheld, positions 6643-6691]
CCTTTGACGTTGGAGTCCACGTTCTTT
[37 nt withheld, positions 6719-6755]
ACCCTATCTCGGTCTATTCTTTTGATTTATAAGGGATTTTGCCGATTTCGGCCTATTGGTTAAAAAATGA
GCTGATTTAACAAAAATTTAACGCGAATTTTAACAAAATATTAACGCTTACAATTTCCTGATGCGGTATT
TTCTCCTTACGCATCTGTGCGGTATTTCACACCGCATAGATCCGTCGAGTTCAAGAGAAAAAAAAAGAAA
AAGCAAAAAGAAAAAAGGAAAGCGCGCCTCGTTCAGAATGACACGTATAGAATGATGCATTACCTTGTCA
TCTTCAGTATCATACTGTTCGTATACATACTTACTGACATTCATAGGTATACATATATACACATGTATAT
ATATCGTATGCTGCAGCTTTAAATAATCGGTGTCACTACATAAGAACACCTTTGGTGGAGGGAACATCGT
TGGTACCATTGGGCGAGGTGGCTTCTCTTATGGCAACCGCAAGAGCCTTGAACGCACTCTCACTACGGTG
ATGATCATTCTTGCCTCGCAGACAATCAACGTGGAGGGTAATTCTGCTAGCCTCTGCAAAGCTTTCAAGA
AAATGCGGGATCATCTCGCAAGAGAGATCTCCTACTTTCTCCCTTTGCAAACCAAGTTCGACAACTGCGT
ACGGCCTGTTCGAAAGATCTACCACCGCTCTGGAAAGTGCCTCATCCAAAGGCGCAAATCCTGATCCAAA
CCTTTTTACTCCACGCACGGCCCCTAGGGCCTCTTTAAAAGCTTGACCGAGAGCAATCCCGCAGTCTTCA
GTGGTGTGATGGTCGTCTATGTGTAAGTCACCAATGCACTCAACGATTAGCGACCAGCCGGAATGCTTGG
CCAGAGCATGTATCATATGGTCCAGAAACCCTATACCTGTGTGGACGTTAATCACTTGCGATTGTGTGGC
CTGTTCTGCTACTGCTTCTGCCTCTTTTTCTGGGAAGATCGAGTGCTCTATCGCTAGGGGACCACCCTTT
AAAGAGATCGCAATCTGAATCTTGGTTTCATTTGTAATACGCTTTACTAGGGCTTTCTGCTCTGTCATCT
TTGCCTTCGTTTATCTTGCCTGCTCATTTTTTAGTATATTCTTCGAAGAAATCACATTACTTTATATAAT
GTATAATTCATTATGTGATAATGCCAATCGCTAAGAAAAAAAAAGAGTCATCCGCTAGGTGGAAAAAAAA
AAATGAAAATCATTACCGAGGCATAAAAAAATATAGAGTGTACTAGAGGAGGCCAAGAGTAATAGAAAAA
GAAAATTGCGGGAAAGGACTGTGTTATGACTTCCCTGACTAATGCCGTGTTCAAACGATACCTGGCAGTG
ACTCCTAGCGCTCACCAAGCTCTTAAAACGGGAATTTATGGTGCACTCTCAGTACAATCTGCTCTGATGC
CGCATAGTTAAGCCAGCCCCGACACCCGCCAACACCCGCTGACGCGCCCTGACGGGCTTGTCTGCTCCCG
GCATCCGCTTACAGACAAGCTGTGACCGTCTCCGGGAGCTGCATGTGTCAGAGGTTTTCACCGTCATCAC
CGAAACGCGCGA
Features (pLannotate 1.2.2; 24 found; start..end, strand, type, name):
     76..579     +  misc_feature   CEN/ARS: S. cerevisiae CEN6 centromere fused to an autonomously replicating sequence
    609..713     +  promoter       AmpR promoter: bla
    714..1574    +  CDS            AmpR: β-lactamase; bla; confers resistance to ampicillin, carbenicillin, and related antibiotics
   1745..2333    +  rep_origin     ori: high-copy-number ColE1/pMB1/pBR322/pUC origin of replication
   2516..2608    +  CDS            lacI (fragment): lac repressor; lacI; The lac repressor binds to the lac operator to inhibit transcription in E. coli. This inhibition can be relieved by adding lactose or isopropyl-β-D-thiogalactopyranoside (IPTG).
   2621..2642    +  protein_bind   CAP binding site: CAP binding activates transcription in the presence of cAMP. E. coli catabolite activator protein
   2657..2687    +  promoter       lac promoter: promoter for the E. coli lac operon
   2695..2711    +  protein_bind   lac operator: The lac repressor binds to the lac operator to inhibit transcription in E. coli. This inhibition can be relieved by adding lactose or isopropyl-β-D-thiogalactopyranoside (IPTG). lac repressor encoded by lacI
   2756..2774    +  promoter       T3 promoter: promoter for bacteriophage T3 RNA polymerase
   2792..3190    +  promoter       TEF1 promoter: S. cerevisiae TEF1; promoter for EF-1α
   3212..3823    +  CDS            rex: REX_THEAQ - Experimental evidence at protein level: Swiss-Prot protein existence level 1. Modulates transcription in response to changes in cellular NADH/NAD(+) redox state. From Thermus aquaticus.
   3857..4579    +  CDS            cEGFP: cEGFP is a basic (constitutively fluorescent) green fluorescent protein published in 2008, derived from Aequorea victoria.
   4583..5212    +  CDS            rex: REX_THEAQ - Experimental evidence at protein level: Swiss-Prot protein existence level 1. Modulates transcription in response to changes in cellular NADH/NAD(+) redox state. From Thermus aquaticus.
   5258..5965    +  CDS            mCherry: mCherry is a basic (constitutively fluorescent) red fluorescent protein published in 2004, derived from Discosoma sp.. It is reported to be a very rapidly-maturing monomer with low acid sensitivity.
   5975..6222    +  terminator     CYC1 terminator: S. cerevisiae CYC1; transcription terminator for CYC1
   6241..6259    -  promoter       T7 promoter: promoter for bacteriophage T7 RNA polymerase
   6267..6422    +  CDS            lacZα (fragment): LacZα fragment of β-galactosidase; lacZ fragment
   6426..6854    +  rep_origin     f1 ori (sequence partly withheld): f1 bacteriophage origin of replication; arrow indicates direction of (+) strand synthesis
   6882..6933    -  misc_feature   bom (fragment): basis of mobility region from pBR322
   7141..7803    -  CDS            HIS3: imidazoleglycerol-phosphate dehydratase, required for histidine biosynthesis; S. cerevisiae HIS3; yeast auxotrophic marker
   7804..7991    -  promoter       HIS3 promoter: S. cerevisiae HIS3
   8041..8121    +  CDS            MRM1 (fragment): MRM1_YEAST - Also known as PET56 From Saccharomyces cerevisiae (strain ATCC 204508 / S288c) (Baker's yeast).
   8122..8171    -  misc_feature   bom (fragment): basis of mobility region from pBR322
   8273..1       -  CDS            rop (fragment) (across the origin): Rop protein, which maintains plasmids at low copy number; rop
