[The description below was written by a language model from this plasmid's Addgene catalogue record and pLannotate feature annotations shown in this document.]
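Description:
p413 TEF NAPstar4 is a yeast expression shuttle plasmid of about 8.3 kb, built on the p413 TEF backbone, for producing the genetically encoded NADPH/NADP+ biosensor NAPstar4 in Saccharomyces cerevisiae. In yeast it is maintained through a CEN6/ARS element, which gives stable, low-copy, centromeric inheritance, and it is selected by histidine prototrophy through a HIS3 marker driven by its own promoter. In E. coli it replicates from a high-copy ColE1/pUC-type origin and is selected with ampicillin via the bla gene. An f1 origin and remnants of the lac promoter/operator and lacZα region, along with flanking T3 and T7 promoters, are carried over from the parental cloning vector and play no role in sensor expression.

The roughly 2.8 kb insert lies between the constitutive TEF1 promoter and the CYC1 terminator. The feature table annotates it as a single tandem arrangement: a domain matching the Thermus aquaticus Rex redox-sensing protein, a green fluorescent protein segment (annotated as cEGFP), a second Rex domain, and a C-terminal mCherry. This layout suggests a design in which nucleotide binding by the Rex domains alters the fluorescence of the sandwiched green fluorophore, while mCherry provides a reference signal for ratiometric normalisation. The record does not describe the changes that shift Rex, naturally an NADH/NAD+ sensor, toward NADPH/NADP+, nor how NAPstar4 differs from other members of its family. The catalogue lists the insert species as budding yeast, although the annotated parts derive from other organisms. The plasmid is intended for monitoring NADPH/NADP+ redox state in living yeast cells.
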