Addgene plasmid #232741: p413 TEF NAPstar4
Purpose: Expresses NADPH/NADP+ biosensor NAPstar4 in S. cerevisiae.
Depositing lab: Bruce Morgan. Depositing organization: Universitaet des Saarlandes. Publication: A family of NADPH/NADP(+) biosensors reveals in vivo dynamics of central redox metabolism across eukaryotes. Scherschel M, Niemeier JO, Jacobs LJHC, Hoffmann MDA, Diederich A, Bell C, Hohne P, Raetz S, Kroll JB, Steinbeck J, Lichtenauer S, Multhoff J, Zimmermann J, Sadhanasatish T, Rothemann RA, Grashoff C, Messens J, Ampofo E, Laschke MW, Riemer J, Roma LP, Schwarzlander M, Morgan B. Nat Commun. 2024 Dec 19;15(1):10704. doi: 10.1038/s41467-024-55302-x. PubMed 39702652.
Backbone
  Vector backbone: p413 TEF
  Backbone size w/o insert (bp): 5542
  Total vector size (bp): 8308
  Vector type: Yeast Expression
  Selectable markers: HIS3
Growth in bacteria
  Bacterial resistance: Ampicillin, 100 μg/mL
  Growth temperature: 37°C
  Growth strain: DH5alpha
  Copy number: High Copy
Gene/Insert
  Gene/Insert name: NAPstar4
  Species: S. cerevisiae (budding yeast)
  Insert size (bp): 2766
Terms and licenses: Academic/Nonprofit Terms; Industry Terms: Not Available to Industry
How to cite: p413 TEF NAPstar4 was a gift from Bruce Morgan (Addgene plasmid # 232741 ; http://n2t.net/addgene:232741 ; RRID:Addgene_232741)
