>Addgene plasmid #232741 | p413 TEF NAPstar4 | depositor partial sequence | sequence record 457721 | NAPstar4
ATGGGATCCAAAGTACCAGAAGCCGCTATTTCCAGATTGATAACATATTTGAGAATTTTAGAAGAATTAG
AAGCACAAGGTGTCCACAGAACCGCTTCTGAACAATTGGGTGAATTAGCTCAAGTTACAGCATTCCAAGT
TGATAAAGATTTGTCATACTTTGGTTCTTACGGTACTGATGGTGTTGGTTACACAGTTCCAGTTTTGAAG
AGAGAATTGAGACATATCTTGGGTTTAAACAGAAAGTGGGGTTTATGTATCGTTGGTATGGGTGACTTAG
GTTCTGCTTTGGCAGATTGGCCAGGTTTTGGTGAATCATTTGAATTGAGAGGTTTCTTTTCAAGATCAGC
TCAAAAAGTTGGTAGACCAGTTAGAGGTGGTGTTATTGAACATGTTGATTTGTTGCCACAAAGAGTTCCA
GGTAGAATTGAAATTGCTTTGTTAACTGTTCCAAGAGAAGCTGCACAAAAAGCTGCAGATTTGTTAGTTG
CTGCAGGTATTAAAGGTATTTTAAACTTCGCACCAGTTGTTTTGGAAGTTCCAAAAGAAGTTGCTGTTGA
AAACGTTGATATTTTGGCAGGTTTAACTAGATTGTCTTTTGCTATCTTGAATCCAACATGGTCAGCTGCA
GGTGGTCATGGTTTTACTGCTCATAACGTTTACATCATGGCAGATAAGCAAAAGAATGGTATTAAAGCTA
ACTTCAAGATCAGACATAATATTGAAGATGGTGGTGTTCAATTGGCAGATCATTACCAACAAAACACTCC
AATTGGTGACGGTCCAGTTTTGTTACCAGATAACCATTACTTATCTATCCAATCAAAATTGTCTAAAGAT
CCAAACGAAAAGAGAGATCATATGGTTTTGTTAGAATTTGTTACTGCTGCAGGTATCACACATGGTATGG
ATGAATTATACAAAGGTGGTACAGGTGGTTCAATGGTTTCTAAAGGTGAAGAATTGTTTACTGGTGTTGT
TCCAATTTTAGTTGAATTGGATGGTGACGTTAATGGTCATAAATTTTCTGTTTCAGGTGAAGGTGAAGGT
GACGCTACTTACGGTAAATTGACATTGAAGTTTATTTGTACTACTGGTAAATTACCAGTTCCTTGGCCAA
CATTGGTTACTACATTTTCTTACGGTGTTATGGTTTTTGCTAGATACCCAGATCATATGAAGCAACATGA
TTTCTTTAAGTCAGCAATGCCAGAAGGTTACGTTCAAGAAAGAACTATTTTCTTTAAAGATGATGGTAAC
TACAAGACAAGAGCTGAGGTTAAGTTCGAAGGTGACACTTTAGTTAACAGAATCGAATTGAAAGGTATCG
ATTTCAAAGAAGATGGTAACATCTTAGGTCACAAATTGGAATATAATACAAAAGTTCCAGAAGCTGCTAT
TTCAAGATTGATCACTTACTTAAGAATTTTGGAAGAATTAGAAGCTCAAGGTGTTCATAGAACAGCATCA
GAACAATTAGGTGAATTAGCTCAAGTCACTGCATTCCAAGTTGATGAAGATTTGTCATACTTCGGTTCTT
ATGGTACTGACGGTGTCGGTTATACAGTTCCAGTCTTAAAAAGAGAATTGAGACACATTTTAGGTTTAAA
TAGAAAATGGGGTTTATGCATTGTCGGCATGGGTGACTTAGGTTCTGCTTTGGCAGACTGGCCTGGTTTC
GGCGAATCATTTGAATTGCGTGGTTTCTTTTCAAGATCAGCGCAAAAGGTCGGTAGACCAGTTAGAGGTG
GTGTTATTGAGCACGTTGATTTGTTACCTCAGAGAGTTCCAGGCAGAATCGAAATCGCTTTGTTAACAGT
TCCAAGAGAAGCCGCTCAAAAGGCCGCAGATTTGTTAGTTGCCGCTGGTATTAAAGGTATTTTAAATTTC
GCTCCTGTCGTTTTGGAAGTTCCAAAAGAAGTTGCGGTTGAAAACGTTGATTTCTTGGCTGGTTTAACAA
GATTGTCTTTTGCAATCTTGAACCCAAAGTGGAGAGAAGAAATGATGGGTTCAGGTACTGGTGGTAATGC
TTCAGATGGTGGTGGTTCTGGTGGTATGGTTTCAAAGGGTGAAGAAGATAACATGGCAATTATTAAGGAG
TTTATGAGATTCAAAGTTCATATGGAAGGTTCTGTTAACGGTCATGAATTTGAAATCGAAGGTGAAGGTG
AAGGTAGACCATATGAAGGTACTCAAACAGCTAAATTGAAGGTTACTAAAGGTGGTCCATTACCATTTGC
ATGGGATATTTTGTCTCCACAATTCATGTACGGTTCAAAAGCATATGTTAAGCATCCAGCAGATATTCCA
GATTACTTGAAATTATCTTTTCCTGAAGGTTTTAAATGGGAAAGAGTTATGAACTTCGAAGATGGTGGTG
TTGTTACTGTTACACAAGATTCTTCATTACAAGATGGCGAGTTTATATATAAGGTTAAATTGAGAGGTAC
AAATTTTCCATCAGATGGTCCAGTTATGCAAAAGAAAACTATGGGTTGGGAAGCATCTTCTGAAAGAATG
TACCCAGAAGATGGTGCATTGAAGGGTGAAATTAAACAAAGATTGAAATTGAAGGATGGTGGTCATTACG
ATGCTGAAGTTAAGACTACATACAAGGCTAAGAAACCAGTTCAATTACCAGGTGCTTACAACGTTAACAT
CAAATTGGATATTACTTCTCATAACGAAGATTACACAATTGTTGAACAATATGAAAGAGCCGAAGGTAGA
CACTCAACAGGTGGTATGGATGAATTGTATAAGTAA
